>Addgene plasmid #80584 | pJOG252 | depositor full sequence | sequence record 151870 | pJOG252 sequence 16091 bps
TTATGTCCACTGGGTTCGTGCCCGAATTGATCACAGGCAGCAACGCTCTGTCATCGTTACAATCAACATG
CTACCCTCCGCGAGATCATCCGTGTTTCAAACCCGGCAGCTTAGTTGCCGTTCTTCCGAATAGCATCGGT
AACATGAGCAAAGTCTGCCGCCTTACAACGGCTCTCCCGCTGACGCCGTCCCGGACTGATGGGCTGCCTG
TATCGAGTGGTGATTTTGTGCCGAGCTGCCGGTCGGGGAGCTGTTGGCTGGCTGGTGGCAGGATATATTG
TGGTGTAAACAAATTGACGCTTAGACAACTTAATAACACATTGCGGAATTCCGATCTAGTAACATAGATG
ACACCGCGCGCGATAATTTATCCTAGTTTGCGCGCTATATTTTGTTTTCTATCGCGTATTAAATGTATAA
TTGCGGGACTCTAATCATAAAAACCCATCTCATAAATAACGTCATGCATTACATGTTAATTATTACATGC
TTAACGTAATTCAACAGAAATTATATGATAATCATCGCAAGACCGGCAACAGGATTCAATCTTAAGAAAC
TTTATTGCCAAATGTTTGAACGATCGGGGATCATCCGGGTCTGTGGCGGGAACTCCACGAAAATATCCGA
ACGCAGCAAGATATCGCGGTGCATCTCGGTCTTGCCTGGGCAGTCGCCGCCGACGCCGTTGATGTGGACG
CCGGGCCCGATCATATTGTCGCTCAGGATCGTGGCGTTGTGCTTGTCGGCCGTTGCTGTCGTAATGATAT
CGGCACCTTCGACCGCCTGTTCCGCAGAGATCCCGTGGGCGAAGAACTCCAGCATGAGATCCCCGCGCTG
GAGGATCATCCAGCCGGCGTCCCGGAAAACGATTCCGAAGCCCAACCTTTCATAGAAGGCGGCGGTGGAA
TCGAAATCTCGTGATGGCAGGTTGGGCGTCGCTTGGTCGGTCATTTCGAACCCCAGAGTCCCGCTCAGAA
GAACTCGTCAAGAAGGCGATAGAAGGCGATGCGCTGCGAATCGGGAGCGGCGATACCGTAAAGCACGAGG
AAGCGGTCAGCCCATTCGCCGCCAAGCTCTTCAGCAATATCACGGGTAGCCAACGCTATGTCCTGATAGC
GGTCCGCCACACCCAGCCGGCCACAGTCGATGAATCCAGAAAAGCGGCCATTTTCCACCATGATATTCGG
CAAGCAGGCATCGCCATGGGTCACGACGAGATCATCGCCGTCGGGCATGCGCGCCTTGAGCCTGGCGAAC
AGTTCGGCTGGCGCGAGCCCCTGATGCTCTTCGTCCAGATCATCCTGATCGACAAGACCGGCTTCCATCC
GAGTACGTGCTCGCTCGATGCGATGTTTCGCTTGGTGGTCGAATGGGCAGGTAGCCGGATCAAGCGTATG
CAGCCGCCGCATTGCATCAGCCATGATGGATACTTTCTCGGCAGGAGCAAGGTGAGATGACAGGAGATCC
TGCCCCGGCACTTCGCCCAATAGCAGCCAGTCCCTTCCCGCTTCAGTGACAACGTCGAGCACAGCTGCGC
AAGGAACGCCCGTCGTGGCCAGCCACGATAGCCGCGCTGCCTCGTCCTGCAGTTCATTCAGGGCACCGGA
CAGGTCGGTCTTGACAAAAAGAACCGGGCGCCCCTGCGCTGACAGCCGGAACACGGCGGCATCAGAGCAG
CCGATTGTCTGTTGTGCCCAGTCATAGCCGAATAGCCTCTCCACCCAAGCGGCCGGAGAACCTGCGTGCA
ATCCATCTTGTTCAATCATGCGAAACGATCCAGATCCGGTGCAGATTATTTGGATTGAGAGTGAATATGA
GACTCTAATTGGATACCGAGGGGAATTTATGGAACGTCAGTGGAGCATTTTTGACAAGAAATATTTGCTA
GCTGATAGTGACCTTAGGCGACTTTTGAACGCGCAATAATGGTTTCTGACGTATGTGCTTAGCTCATTAA
ACTCCAGAAACCCGCGGCTGAGTGGCTCCTTCAACGTTGCGGTTCTGTCAGTTCCAAACGTAAAACGGCT
TGTCCCGCGTCATCGGCGGGGGTCATAACGTGACTCCCTTAATTCTCCGCTCATGATTAGTAGCGATCTG
GATTTTAGTACTGGATTTTGGTTTTAGGAATTAGAAATTTTATTGATAGAAGTATTTTACAAATACAAAT
ACATACTAAGGGTTTCTTATATGCTCAACACATGAGCGAAACCCTATAGGAACCCTAATTCCCTTATCTG
GGAACTACTCACACATTATTATGGAGAAACTCGAGCTTGTCGATCGACTCTAGCTAGAGAAGCTTCACTG
AGGCAATAGCTCCATCAACCATGCGAGCTCCTCTTCGTTGAATGCCGGGAAATCATCCGCTGTCCCTGCG
AAGGGGTCCGCATCTTGTTCCCAAACCACGGTGCTGGACGCTACCAGGTCGGCATCCATGGGCGTACCAG
GATCCAGGAGGCCGCCGATCCTGGTACGCGGGCGTTTTACACCCCAGCTGAGGAGGGGCAAATGCAACGC
ATCGCGCTGTTCGGGAACGCGCACCTCGAACGATTGCTGTGCGGAGGGACCGGTGACAGCACGATCCGAT
CGGGACCGTTTACGGCTGCTTGCCCGCGTCTGATCTCCCTCGTGCATTGGGCTAGGCGCATCAAGGTCAC
GCTCCAGCGAATCGGCGAATGCATGCAAAGACGCCTGATCCGGCGTTTGAGTTGAAGTAGGGGACGGTTT
GGCCCTTTTCATCCCTGATGCCTGGAGGATACGGTCCCAACGCTGCGAGGCTGGGGGGAGCGTTCCACTG
CGGGCTTCGAGTTCGGTGACGCCCACTCTGCGAAAGAGCTGTAACAACCCGTGCCTGCTCATCCCGAACT
GCGTCATGGCGTCATCAAATGCTTGCGCTGGGTGGGAGTGGCACTGGAAAAAACCCAGCACGCGAACCAC
TTGCGCGTGGTCGGCAACGCGATGGGATGTGCGTTCGGGAATACGGCGATTGGTTCTTTTGATCAAGGCC
GGCGCGTGCGGCAATCCCTTTTTCACTGCATCCAGCGCAGGACGTCCGCCGAGGCAGGCCAAGGCGACGA
GGTGGTCGTTGGTCAACGCGGCCAACGCCGGATCAGGGCGAGATAACTGGGCAACAATGCTTCCACCGCC
ACCACTACCGCCACCCGAACCCACCTTCCTCTTCTTCTTGGGGTCAGCCCTGCTGTCTCCACCGAGCTGA
GAGAGGTCGATTCTTGTTTCATAGAGCCCCGTAATTGACTGATGAATCAGTGTGGCGTCCAGGACCTCCT
TTGTAGAGGTGTACCGCTTTCTGTCTATGGTGGTGTCGAAGTACTTGAAGGCTGCAGGCGCGCCCAAGTT
GGTCAGAGTAAACAAGTGGATAATGTTTTCTGCCTGCTCCCTGATGGGCTTATCCCTGTGCTTATTGTAA
GCAGAAAGCACCTTATCGAGGTTAGCGTCGGCGAGGATCACTCTTTTGGAGAATTCGCTTATTTGCTCGA
TGATCTCATCAAGGTAGTGTTTGTGTTGTTCCACGAACAGCTGCTTCTGCTCATTATCTTCGGGAGATCC
TTTGAGCTTTTCATAGTGGCTGGCCAGATACAAGAAATTAACGTATTTAGAGGGCAGTGCCAGCTCGTTA
CCTTTCTGCAGCTCGCCCGCACTAGCGAGCATTCGTTTCCGGCCGTTTTCAAGCTCAAAGAGAGAGTACT
TGGGAAGCTTAATGATGAGGTCTTTTTTGACCTCTTTATATCCTTTCGCCTCGAGAAAGTCGATGGGGTT
TTTTTCGAAGCTTGATCGCTCCATGATTGTGATGCCCAGCAGTTCCTTGACGCTTTTGAGTTTTTTAGAC
TTCCCTTTCTCCACTTTGGCCACAACCAGTACACTGTAAGCGACTGTAGGAGAATCGAATCCGCCGTATT
TCTTGGGGTCCCAATCTTTTTTGCGTGCGATCAGCTTGTCGCTGTTCCTTTTCGGGAGGATACTTTCCTT
GGAGAAGCCTCCGGTCTGTACTTCGGTCTTTTTAACGATGTTCACCTGCGGCATGGACAGGACCTTCCGG
ACTGTCGCGAAATCCCTACCCTTGTCCCACACGATTTCTCCTGTTTCTCCGTTTGTTTCGATAAGTGGTC
GCTTCCGAATCTCTCCATTGGCCAGTGTAATCTCGGTCTTGAAAAAATTCATAATATTGCTGTAAAAGAA
GTACTTAGCGGTGGCCTTGCCTATTTCCTGCTCAGACTTTGCGATCATTTTCCTAACATCGTACACTTTA
TAGTCTCCGTAAACAAATTCAGATTCAAGCTTGGGATATTTTTTGATAAGTGCAGTGCCTACCACTGCAT
TCAGGTAGGCATCATGCGCATGGTGGTAATTGTTGATCTCTCTCACCTTATAAAACTGAAAGTCCTTTCT
GAAATCTGAAACCAGCTTAGACTTCAGAGTAATAACTTTCACCTCTCGAATCAGTTTGTCATTTTCATCG
TACTTGGTGTTCATGCGTGAATCGAGAATTTGGGCCACGTGCTTGGTGATCTGGCGTGTCTCAACAAGCT
GCCTTTTGATGAAGCCGGCTTTATCCAACTCAGACAGGCCACCTCGTTCAGCCTTAGTCAGATTATCGAA
CTTCCGTTGTGTGATCAGTTTGGCGTTCAGCAGCTGCCGCCAATAATTTTTCATTTTCTTGACAACTTCT
TCTGAGGGGACGTTATCACTCTTCCCTCTAGCTTTATCGGATCTTGTCAACACTTTATTATCAATAGAAT
CATCTTTGAGAAAAGACTGGGGCACGATATGATCCACGTCGTAGTCGGAGAGCCGATTGATGTCCAGTTC
CTGATCCACGTACATGTCCCTGCCGTTCTGCAGGTAGTACAGGTAGAGCTTCTCATTCTGAAGCTGGGTG
TTTTCAACTGGGTGTTCCTTAAGGATTTGGGACCCCAGTTCTTTTATACCCTCTTCAATCCTCTTCATCC
TTTCCCTACTGTTCTTCTGTCCCTTCTGGGTAGTTTGGTTCTCTCGGGCCATCTCGATAACGATATTCTC
GGGCTTATGCCTTCCCATTACTTTGACGAGTTCATCCACGACCTTAACGGTCTGCAGTATTCCCTTTTTG
ATAGCTGGGCTACCTGCAAGATTAGCGATGTGCTCGTGGAGACTGTCCCCCTGGCCAGAAACTTGTGCTT
TCTGGATGTCCTCCTTAAAGGTGAGAGAGTCATCATGGATCAACTGCATGAAGTTCCGGTTGGCAAATCC
ATCGGACTTAAGAAAATCCAGGATTGTCTTTCCACTCTGCTTGTCTCGGATCCCATTGATCAGTTTTCTT
GACAGCCGCCCCCATCCTGTATATCGGCGCCTCTTGAGCTGTTTCATGACTTTGTCGTCGAAGAGATGAG
CGTAAGTTTTCAAGCGTTCTTCAATCATCTCCCTATCTTCAAACAACGTAAGGGTGAGGACAATGTCCTC
AAGAATGTCCTCGTTCTCCTCATTGTCCAGGAAGTCCTTGTCTTTAATGATTTTCAGGAGATCGTGATAC
GTTCCCAGGGATGCGTTGAAGCGATCCTCCACTCCGCTGATTTCAACAGAGTCGAAACATTCAATCTTTT
TGAAATAATCTTCTTTGAGCTGTTTCACGGTAACTTTCCGGTTCGTCTTGAAGAGGAGGTCCACGATAGC
TTTCTTCTGCTCTCCAGACAGGAATGCTGGCTTTCTCATCCCTTCTGTGACGTATTTGACCTTGGTGAGC
TCGTTATAAACTGTGAAGTACTCGTACAGCAGAGAGTGTTTAGGAAGCACCTTTTCGTTAGGCAGATTTT
TATCAAAGTTAGTCATCCTTTCGATGAAGGACTGGGCAGAGGCCCCCTTATCCACGACTTCCTCGAAGTT
CCAGGGAGTGATAGTCTCTTCTGATTTGCGAGTCATCCACGCGAATCTGGAATTTCCCCGGGCGAGGGGG
CCTACATAGTAGGGTATCCGAAATGTGAGGATTTTCTCAATCTTTTCCCTGTTATCTTTCAAAAAGGGGT
AGAAATCCTCTTGCCGCCTGAGGATAGCGTGCAGTTCGCCCAGGTGAATCTGGTGGGGGATGCTTCCATT
GTCGAAAGTGCGCTGTTTGCGCAACAGATCTTCTCTGTTAAGCTTTACCAGCAGCTCCTCGGTGCCGTCC
ATTTTTTCCAAGATGGGCTTAATAAATTTGTAAAATTCCTCCTGGCTTGCTCCGCCGTCAATGTATCCGG
CGTAGCCATTTTTAGACTGATCGAAGAAAATTTCCTTGTACTTCTCAGGCAGTTGCTGTCTGACAAGGGC
CTTCAGCAAAGTCAAGTCTTGGTGGTGCTCATCATAGCGCTTGATCATACTAGCGCTCAGCGGAGCTTTG
GTGATCTCCGTGTTCACTCGCAGAATATCACTCAGCAGAATGGCGTCTGACAGGTTCTTTGCCGCCAAAA
AAAGGTCTGCGTACTGGTCGCCGATCTGGGCCAGCAGATTGTCGAGATCATCATCGTAGGTGTCTTTGCT
CAGTTGAAGCTTGGCATCTTCGGCCAGGTCGAAGTTAGATTTAAAGTTGGGGGTCAGCCCGAGTGACAGG
GCGATAAGATTACCAAACAGGCCGTTCTTCTTCTCCCCAGGGAGCTGTGCGATGAGGTTTTCGAGCCGCC
GGGATTTGGACAGCCTAGCGCTCAGGATTGCTTTGGCGTCAACTCCGGATGCGTTGATCGGGTTCTCTTC
GAAAAGCTGATTGTAAGTCTGAACCAGTTGGATAAAGAGTTTGTCGACATCGCTGTTGTCTGGGTTCAGG
TCCCCCTCGATGAGGAAGTGTCCCCGAAATTTGATCATATGCGCCAGCGCGAGATAGATCAACCGCAAGT
CAGCCTTATCAGTACTGTCTACAAGCTTCTTCCTCAGATGATATATGGTTGGGTACTTTTCATGGTACGC
CACCTCGTCCACGATATTGCCAAAGATTGGGTGGCGCTCGTGCTTTTTATCCTCCTCCACCAAAAAGGAC
TCCTCCAGCCTATGGAAGAAAGAGTCATCCACCTTAGCCATCTCATTACTAAAGATCTCCTGCAGGTAGC
AGATCCGATTCTTTCTGCGGGTATATCTGCGCCGTGCTGTTCTTTTGAGCCGCGTGGCTTCGGCCGTCTC
CCCGGAGTCGAACAGGAGGGCGCCAATGAGGTTCTTCTTTATGCTGTGGCGATCGGTATTGCCCAGAACT
TTGAATTTTTTGCTCGGCACCTTGTACTCGTCCGTAATGACGGCCCAGCCGACGCTGTTTGTGCCGATAG
CGAGCCCAATGGAGTACTTCTTGTCCATGCCACCAACCTTCCGCTTCTTCTTAGGAGCCATTGTATCGAT
AATTGTAAATGTAATTGTAATGTTGTTTGTTGTTTGTTGTTGTTGGTAATTGTTGTAAAAATGAGCTCTT
ATACTCGAGCGTGTCCTCTCCAAATGAAATGAACTTCCTTATATAGAGGAAGGGTCTTGCGAAGGATAGT
GGGATTGTGCGTCATCCCTTACGTCAGTGGAGATGTCACATCAATCCACTTGCTTTGTAGACGTGGTTGG
AACCTCTTCTTTTTCCACGATGCTCCTCGTGGGTGGGGGTCCATCTTTGGGACCACTGTCGGCAGAGAGA
TCTTGAATGATAGCCTTTCCTTTATCGCAATGATGGCATTTGTAGGAGCCACCTTCCTTTTCTACTGTCC
TTTCGATGAAGTGACAGATAGCTGGGCAATGGAATCCGAGGAGGTTTCCCGAAATTATCCTTTGTTGAAA
AGTCTCAATAGCCCTTTGATCTTCTGAGACTGTATCTTTGACATTTTTGGAGTAGACCAGAGTGTCGTGC
TCCACCATGTTGACCTCCAAGCTTGAATTCTTGCTAAGTTGAAAACAATCTTCAAAAGTCCCACATCGCT
TAGATAAGAAAACGAAGCTGAGTTTATATACAGCTAGAGTCGAAGTAGTGATTGAAGTCTTCTGAGACGT
TGATCGGCACGTAAGAGGTTCCAACTTTCACCATAATGAAATAAGATCACTACCGGGCGTATTTTTTGAG
TTATCGAGATTTTCAGGAGCTAAGGAAGCTAAAATGGAGAAAAAAATCACTGGATATACCACCGTTGATA
TATCCCAATGGCATCGTAAAGAACATTTTGAGGCATTTCAGTCAGTTGCTCAATGTACCTATAACCAGAC
CGTTCAGCTGGATATTACGGCCTTTTTAAAGACCGTAAAGAAAAATAAGCACAAGTTTTATCCGGCCTTT
ATTCACATTCTTGCCCGCCTGATGAATGCTCATCCGGAATTCCGTATGGCAATGAAAGACGGTGAGCTGG
TGATATGGGATAGTGTTCACCCTTGTTACACCGTTTTCCATGAGCAAACTGAAACGTTTTCATCGCTCTG
GAGTGAATACCACGACGATTTCCGGCAGTTTCTACACATATATTCGCAAGATGTGGCGTGTTACGGTGAA
AACCTGGCCTATTTCCCTAAAGGGTTTATTGAGAATATGTTTTTCGTCTCAGCCAATCCCTGGGTGAGTT
TCACCAGTTTTGATTTAAACGTGGCCAATATGGACAACTTCTTCGCCCCCGTTTTCACCATGGGCAAATA
TTATACGCAAGGCGACAAGGTGCTGATGCCGCTGGCGATTCAGGTTCATCATGCCGTCTGTGATGGCTTC
CATGTCGGCAGAATGCTTAATGAATTACAACAGTACTGCGATGAGTGGCAGGGGGGGGCGTAAACGCTCG
CGTGGATCCGGCTTACTAAAAGCCAGATAACAGTATGCGTATTTGCGCGCTGATTTTTGCGGTATAAGAA
TATATACTGATATGTATACCCGAAGTATGTCAAAAAGAGGTATGCTATGAAGCAGCGTATTACAGTGACA
GTTGACAGCGACAGCTATCAGTTGCTCAAGGCATATATGATGTCAATATCTCCGGTCTGGTAAGCACAAC
CATGCAGAATGAAGCCCGTCGTCTGCGTGCCGAACGCTGGAAAGCGGAAAATCAGGAAGGGATGGCTGAG
GTCGCCCGGTTTATTGAAATGAACGGCTCTTTTGCTGACGAGAACAGGGGCTGGTGAAATGCAGTTTAAG
GTTTACACCTATAAAAGAGAGAGCCGTTATCGTCTGTTTGTGGATGTACAGAGTGATATTATTGACACGC
CCGGGCGACGGATGGTGATCCCCCTGGCCAGTGCACGTCTGCTGTCAGATAAAGTCTCCCGTGAACTTTA
CCCGGTGGTGCATATCGGGGATGAAAGCTGGCGCATGATGACCACCGATATGGCCAGTGTGCCGGTTTCC
GTTATCGGGGAAGAAGTGGCTGATCTCAGCCACCGCGAAAATGACATCAAAAACGCCATTAACCTGATGT
TCTGGGGAATATAAATGTCAGGCTCCCTTATACACAGCCAGTCGAAGACTTGTTTTAGAGCTAGAAATAG
CAAGTTAAAATAAGGCTAGTCCGTTATCAACTTGAAAAAGTGGCACCGAGTCGGTGCTTTTTTTTGCTTC
CATGCTAGAGTCCGCAAAAATCACCAGTCTCTCTCTACAAATCTATCTCTCTCTATTTTTCTCCAGAATA
ATGTGTGAGTAGTTCCCAGATAAGGGAATTAGGGTTCTTATAGGGTTTCGCTCATGTGTTGAGCATATAA
GAAACCCTTAGTATGTATTTGTATTTGTAAAATACTTCTATCAATAAAATTTCTAATTCCTAAAACCAAA
ATCCAGTGACCTGCAGGCATGCGACGTCGAGCTTAGCTTGAGCTTGGATCAGATTGTCGTTTCCCGCCTT
CAGTTTAAACTATCAGTGTTTGACAGGATATATTGGCGGGTAAACCTAAGAGAAAAGAGCGTTTATTAGA
ATAATCGGATATTTAAAAGGGCGTGAAAAGGTTTATCCGTTCGTCCATTTGTATGTGCATGCCAACCACA
GGGTTCCCCTCGGGATCAAAGTACTTTGATCCAACCCCTCCGCTGCTATAGTGCAGTCGGCTTCTGACGT
TCAGTGCAGCCGTGTTCTGAAAACGACATGTCGCACAAGTCCTAAGTTACGCGACAGGCTGCCGCCCTGC
CCTTTTCCTGGCGTTTTCTTGTCGCGTGTTTTAGTCGCATAAAGTAGAATACTTGCGACTAGAACCGGAG
ACATTACGCCATGAACAAGAGCGCCGCCGCTGGCCTGCTGGGCTATGCCCGCGTCAGCACCGACGACCAG
GACTTGACCAACCAACGGGCCGAACTGCACGCGGCCGGCTGCACCAAGCTGTTTTCCGAGAAGATCACCG
GCACCAGGCGCGACCGCCCGGAGCTGGCCAGGATGCTTGACCACCTACGCCCTGGCGACGTTGTGACAGT
GACCAGGCTAGACCGCCTGGCCCGCAGCACCCGCGACCTACTGGACATTGCCGAGCGCATCCAGGAGGCC
GGCGCGGGCCTGCGTAGCCTGGCAGAGCCGTGGGCCGACACCACCACGCCGGCCGGCCGCATGGTGTTGA
CCGTGTTCGCCGGCATTGCCGAGTTCGAGCGTTCCCTAATCATCGACCGCACCCGGAGCGGGCGCGAGGC
CGCCAAGGCCCGAGGCGTGAAGTTTGGCCCCCGCCCTACCCTCACCCCGGCACAGATCGCGCACGCCCGC
GAGCTGATCGACCAGGAAGGCCGCACCGTGAAAGAGGCGGCTGCACTGCTTGGCGTGCATCGCTCGACCC
TGTACCGCGCACTTGAGCGCAGCGAGGAAGTGACGCCCACCGAGGCCAGGCGGCGCGGTGCCTTCCGTGA
GGACGCATTGACCGAGGCCGACGCCCTGGCGGCCGCCGAGAATGAACGCCAAGAGGAACAAGCATGAAAC
CGCACCAGGACGGCCAGGACGAACCGTTTTTCATTACCGAAGAGATCGAGGCGGAGATGATCGCGGCCGG
GTACGTGTTCGAGCCGCCCGCGCACGTCTCAACCGTGCGGCTGCATGAAATCCTGGCCGGTTTGTCTGAT
GCCAAGCTGGCGGCCTGGCCGGCCAGCTTGGCCGCTGAAGAAACCGAGCGCCGCCGTCTAAAAAGGTGAT
GTGTATTTGAGTAAAACAGCTTGCGTCATGCGGTCGCTGCGTATATGATGCGATGAGTAAATAAACAAAT
ACGCAAGGGGAACGCATGAAGGTTATCGCTGTACTTAACCAGAAAGGCGGGTCAGGCAAGACGACCATCG
CAACCCATCTAGCCCGCGCCCTGCAACTCGCCGGGGCCGATGTTCTGTTAGTCGATTCCGATCCCCAGGG
CAGTGCCCGCGATTGGGCGGCCGTGCGGGAAGATCAACCGCTAACCGTTGTCGGCATCGACCGCCCGACG
ATTGACCGCGACGTGAAGGCCATCGGCCGGCGCGACTTCGTAGTGATCGACGGAGCGCCCCAGGCGGCGG
ACTTGGCTGTGTCCGCGATCAAGGCAGCCGACTTCGTGCTGATTCCGGTGCAGCCAAGCCCTTACGACAT
ATGGGCCACCGCCGACCTGGTGGAGCTGGTTAAGCAGCGCATTGAGGTCACGGATGGAAGGCTACAAGCG
GCCTTTGTCGTGTCGCGGGCGATCAAAGGCACGCGCATCGGCGGTGAGGTTGCCGAGGCGCTGGCCGGGT
ACGAGCTGCCCATTCTTGAGTCCCGTATCACGCAGCGCGTGAGCTACCCAGGCACTGCCGCCGCCGGCAC
AACCGTTCTTGAATCAGAACCCGAGGGCGACGCTGCCCGCGAGGTCCAGGCGCTGGCCGCTGAAATTAAA
TCAAAACTCATTTGAGTTAATGAGGTAAAGAGAAAATGAGCAAAAGCACAAACACGCTAAGTGCCGGCCG
TCCGAGCGCACGCAGCAGCAAGGCTGCAACGTTGGCCAGCCTGGCAGACACGCCAGCCATGAAGCGGGTC
AACTTTCAGTTGCCGGCGGAGGATCACACCAAGCTGAAGATGTACGCGGTACGCCAAGGCAAGACCATTA
CCGAGCTGCTATCTGAATACATCGCGCAGCTACCAGAGTAAATGAGCAAATGAATAAATGAGTAGATGAA
TTTTAGCGGCTAAAGGAGGCGGCATGGAAAATCAAGAACAACCAGGCACCGACGCCGTGGAATGCCCCAT
GTGTGGAGGAACGGGCGGTTGGCCAGGCGTAAGCGGCTGGGTTGTCTGCCGGCCCTGCAATGGCACTGGA
ACCCCCAAGCCCGAGGAATCGGCGTGACGGTCGCAAACCATCCGGCCCGGTACAAATCGGCGCGGCGCTG
GGTGATGACCTGGTGGAGAAGTTGAAGGCCGCGCAGGCCGCCCAGCGGCAACGCATCGAGGCAGAAGCAC
GCCCCGGTGAATCGTGGCAAGCGGCCGCTGATCGAATCCGCAAAGAATCCCGGCAACCGCCGGCAGCCGG
TGCGCCGTCGATTAGGAAGCCGCCCAAGGGCGACGAGCAACCAGATTTTTTCGTTCCGATGCTCTATGAC
GTGGGCACCCGCGATAGTCGCAGCATCATGGACGTGGCCGTTTTCCGTCTGTCGAAGCGTGACCGACGAG
CTGGCGAGGTGATCCGCTACGAGCTTCCAGACGGGCACGTAGAGGTTTCCGCAGGGCCGGCCGGCATGGC
CAGTGTGTGGGATTACGACCTGGTACTGATGGCGGTTTCCCATCTAACCGAATCCATGAACCGATACCGG
GAAGGGAAGGGAGACAAGCCCGGCCGCGTGTTCCGTCCACACGTTGCGGACGTACTCAAGTTCTGCCGGC
GAGCCGATGGCGGAAAGCAGAAAGACGACCTGGTAGAAACCTGCATTCGGTTAAACACCACGCACGTTGC
CATGCAGCGTACGAAGAAGGCCAAGAACGGCCGCCTGGTGACGGTATCCGAGGGTGAAGCCTTGATTAGC
CGCTACAAGATCGTAAAGAGCGAAACCGGGCGGCCGGAGTACATCGAGATCGAGCTAGCTGATTGGATGT
ACCGCGAGATCACAGAAGGCAAGAACCCGGACGTGCTGACGGTTCACCCCGATTACTTTTTGATCGATCC
CGGCATCGGCCGTTTTCTCTACCGCCTGGCACGCCGCGCCGCAGGCAAGGCAGAAGCCAGATGGTTGTTC
AAGACGATCTACGAACGCAGTGGCAGCGCCGGAGAGTTCAAGAAGTTCTGTTTCACCGTGCGCAAGCTGA
TCGGGTCAAATGACCTGCCGGAGTACGATTTGAAGGAGGAGGCGGGGCAGGCTGGCCCGATCCTAGTCAT
GCGCTACCGCAACCTGATCGAGGGCGAAGCATCCGCCGGTTCCTAATGTACGGAGCAGATGCTAGGGCAA
ATTGCCCTAGCAGGGGAAAAAGGTCGAAAAGGTGTCTTTCCTGTGGATAGCACGTACATTGGGAACCCAA
AGCCGTACATTGGGAACCGGAACCCGTACATTGGGAACCCAAAGCCGTACATTGGGAACCGGTCACACAT
GTAAGTGACTGATATAAAAGAGAAAAAAGGCGATTTTTCCGCCTAAAACTCTTTAAAACTTATTAAAACT
CTTAAAACCCGCCTGGCCTGTGCATAACTGTCTGGCCAGCGCACAGCCGAAGAGCTGCAAAAAGCGCCTA
CCCTTCGGTCGCTGCGCTCCCTACGCCCCGCCGCTTCGCGTCGGCCTATCGCGGCCGCTGGCCGCTCAAA
AATGGCTGGCCTACGGCCAGGCAATCTACCAGGGCGCGGACAAGCCGCGCCGTCGCCACTCGACCGCCGG
CGCCCACATCAAGGCACCCTGCCTCGCGCGTTTCGGTGATGACGGTGAAAACCTCTGACACATGCAGCTC
CCGGAGACGGTCACAGCTTGTCTGTAAGCGGATGCCGGGAGCAGACAAGCCCGTCAGGGCGCGTCAGCGG
GTGTTGGCGGGTGTCGGGGCGCAGCCATGACCCAGTCACGTAGCGATAGCGGAGTGTATACTGGCTTAAC
TATGCGGCATCAGAGCAGATTGTACTGAGAGTGCACCATATGCGGTGTGAAATACCGCACAGATGCGTAA
GGAGAAAATACCGCATCAGGCGCTCTTCCGCTTCCTCGCTCACTGACTCGCTGCGCTCGGTCGTTCGGCT
GCGGCGAGCGGTATCAGCTCACTCAAAGGCGGTAATACGGTTATCCACAGAATCAGGGGATAACGCAGGA
AAGAACATGTGAGCAAAAGGCCAGCAAAAGGCCAGGAACCGTAAAAAGGCCGCGTTGCTGGCGTTTTTCC
ATAGGCTCCGCCCCCCTGACGAGCATCACAAAAATCGACGCTCAAGTCAGAGGTGGCGAAACCCGACAGG
ACTATAAAGATACCAGGCGTTTCCCCCTGGAAGCTCCCTCGTGCGCTCTCCTGTTCCGACCCTGCCGCTT
ACCGGATACCTGTCCGCCTTTCTCCCTTCGGGAAGCGTGGCGCTTTCTCATAGCTCACGCTGTAGGTATC
TCAGTTCGGTGTAGGTCGTTCGCTCCAAGCTGGGCTGTGTGCACGAACCCCCCGTTCAGCCCGACCGCTG
CGCCTTATCCGGTAACTATCGTCTTGAGTCCAACCCGGTAAGACACGACTTATCGCCACTGGCAGCAGCC
ACTGGTAACAGGATTAGCAGAGCGAGGTATGTAGGCGGTGCTACAGAGTTCTTGAAGTGGTGGCCTAACT
ACGGCTACACTAGAAGGACAGTATTTGGTATCTGCGCTCTGCTGAAGCCAGTTACCTTCGGAAAAAGAGT
TGGTAGCTCTTGATCCGGCAAACAAACCACCGCTGGTAGCGGTGGTTTTTTTGTTTGCAAGCAGCAGATT
ACGCGCAGAAAAAAAGGATCTCAAGAAGATCCTTTGATCTTTTCTACGGGGTCTGACGCTCAGTGGAACG
AAAACTCACGTTAAGGGATTTTGGTCATGCATGATATATCTCCCAATTTGTGTAGGGCTTATTATGCACG
CTTAAAAATAATAAAAGCAGACTTGACCTGATAGTTTGGCTGTGAGCAATTATGTGCTTAGTGCATCTAA
TCGCTTGAGTTAACGCCGGCGAAGCGGCGTCGGCTTGAACGAATTTCTAGCTAGACATTATTTGCCGACT
ACCTTGGTGATCTCGCCTTTCACGTAGTGGACAAATTCTTCCAACTGATCTGCGCGCGAGGCCAAGCGAT
CTTCTTCTTGTCCAAGATAAGCCTGTCTAGCTTCAAGTATGACGGGCTGATACTGGGCCGGCAGGCGCTC
CATTGCCCAGTCGGCAGCGACATCCTTCGGCGCGATTTTGCCGGTTACTGCGCTGTACCAAATGCGGGAC
AACGTAAGCACTACATTTCGCTCATCGCCAGCCCAGTCGGGCGGCGAGTTCCATAGCGTTAAGGTTTCAT
TTAGCGCCTCAAATAGATCCTGTTCAGGAACCGGATCAAAGAGTTCCTCCGCCGCTGGACCTACCAAGGC
AACGCTATGTTCTCTTGCTTTTGTCAGCAAGATAGCCAGATCAATGTCGATCGTGGCTGGCTCGAAGATA
CCTGCAAGAATGTCATTGCGCTGCCATTCTCCAAATTGCAGTTCGCGCTTAGCTGGATAACGCCACGGAA
TGATGTCGTCGTGCACAACAATGGTGACTTCTACAGCGCGGAGAATCTCGCTCTCTCCAGGGGAAGCCGA
AGTTTCCAAAAGGTCGTTGATCAAAGCTCGCCGCGTTGTTTCATCAAGCCTTACGGTCACCGTAACCAGC
AAATCAATATCACTGTGTGGCTTCAGGCCGCCATCCACTGCGGAGCCGTACAAATGTACGGCCAGCAACG
TCGGTTCGAGATGGCGCTCGATGACGCCAACTACCTCTGATAGTTGAGTCGATACTTCGGCGATCACCGC
TTCCCCCATGATGTTTAACTTTGTTTTAGGGCGACTGCCCTGCTGCGTAACATCGTTGCTGCTCCATAAC
ATCAAACATCGACCCACGGCGTAACGCGCTTGCTGCTTGGATGCCCGAGGCATAGACTGTACCCCAAAAA
AACATGTCATAACAAGAAGCCATGAAAACCGCCACTGCGCCGTTACCACCGCTGCGTTCGGTCAAGGTTC
TGGACCAGTTGCGTGACGGCAGTTACGCTACTTGCATTACAGCTTACGAACCGAACGAGGC
Features (pLannotate 1.2.2; 29 found; start..end, strand, type, name):
    266..290     +  misc_feature   LB T-DNA repeat: left border repeat from nopaline C58 T-DNA
    333..585     -  terminator     NOS terminator: nopaline synthase terminator and poly(A) signal
    592..798     -  CDS            ocd (fragment): OCD_AGRFC - Experimental evidence at protein level: Swiss-Prot protein existence level 1. Catalyzes the conversion of L-ornithine into L-proline with release of ammonia. Is involved in the utilization of nopaline, a catabolic pathway that proceeds through L-arginine and L-ornithine to L-proline. Nopaline is a predominant opine in plant cells transformed with Ti plasmid pTiC58. From Agrobacterium fabrum (strain C58 / ATCC 33970) (Agrobacterium tumefaciens (strain C58)).
    805..954     -  CDS            ble (fragment): BLE_KLEPN - Experimental evidence at protein level: Swiss-Prot protein existence level 1. Binding protein with a strong affinity to the bleomycin family of antibiotics. Binds to CL990; an antimitotic-antibiotic compound. From Klebsiella pneumoniae.
    975..1769    -  CDS            NeoR/KanR: aminoglycoside phosphotransferase from Tn5; aph(3')-II (or nptII); confers resistance to neomycin, kanamycin, and G418 (Geneticin®)
   1790..1973    -  promoter       NOS promoter: nopaline synthase promoter NOS promoter
   2095..2269    -  polyA_signal   CaMV poly(A) signal: cauliflower mosaic virus polyadenylation signal
   2308..3141    -  CDS            avrBs3 (fragment): AVRB3_XANEU - Experimental evidence at protein level: Swiss-Prot protein existence level 1. Avirulence protein. Acts as a transcription factor in C.annuum plants. In susceptible plants lacking the Bs3 resistance gene induces expression of a number of genes, including genes homologous to a family of auxin-induced genes, alpha-expansin genes, pectate lyase, anthocyanidin glucoside rhamnosyl transferase and at least one transcription factor, UPA20. Their expression leads to plant hypertrophy in mesophyll cells, probably mainly mediated by UPA20 (PubMed:17962565). In resistant plants induces the h
   3205..7308    -  CDS            Cas9: Cas9 (Csn1) endonuclease from the Streptococcus pyogenes Type II CRISPR/Cas system generates RNA-guided double strand breaks in DNA
   7350..7403    -  misc_feature   TMV Ω: translational enhancer from the tobacco mosaic virus 5'-leader sequence (Gallie et al., 1988)
   7432..7777    -  promoter       CaMV 35S promoter: strong constitutive promoter from cauliflower mosaic virus
   7434..7480    -  promoter       minimal CaMV 35S promoter: minimal 35S promoter from cauliflower mosaic virus
   7981..8083    +  promoter       cat promoter: promoter of the E. coli cat gene encoding chloramphenicol acetyltransferase
   8084..8740    +  CDS            cat: CAT_ECOLX - Experimental evidence at protein level: Swiss-Prot protein existence level 1. This enzyme is an effector of chloramphenicol resistance in bacteria. From Escherichia coli. This protein is used as a marker in many commonly used cloning vectors, such as pACYC184.
   8926..9084    +  CDS            ccdA (fragment): CCDA_ECO57 - Also known as H, letA. Experimental evidence at protein level: Swiss-Prot protein existence level 1. Antitoxin component of a type II toxin-antitoxin (TA) system which inhibits the post-segregational killing (PSK) of plasmid-free cells, also referred to as a plasmid addiction system. Binds to and blocks the activity of CcdB; will also remove bound CcdB protein from the CcdB-GyrA complex by forming a CcdA-CcdB complex, a process termed rejuvenation. Functions as a transcriptional corepressor for the ccdAB operon, repression also requires CcdB (By similarity). From Escherichia coli
   9089..9391    +  CDS            ccdB: CCDB_ECOLI - Also known as G, letB, letD. Experimental evidence at protein level: Swiss-Prot protein existence level 1. Toxic component of a type II toxin-antitoxin (TA) system, functioning in plasmid maintainence. Responsible for the post- segregational killing (PSK) of plasmid-free cells, also referred to as a plasmid addiction system. Half-life of over 2 hours. Cell killing by CcdB is accompanied by filamentation, defects in chromosome and plasmid segregation, defects in cell division, formation of anucleate cells, decreased DNA synthesis and plasmid loss. Interferes with the activity of DN
   9432..9507    +  misc_RNA       gRNA scaffold: guide RNA scaffold for the Streptococcus pyogenes CRISPR/Cas9 system
   9578..9737    +  polyA_signal   CaMV poly(A) signal (fragment): cauliflower mosaic virus polyadenylation signal
   9821..9845    +  misc_feature   RB T-DNA repeat: right border repeat from nopaline C58 T-DNA
  10185..10586   +  CDS            Y4CG_SINFN (fragment): Protein inferred from homology: Swiss-Prot protein existence level 3. From Sinorhizobium fredii (strain NBRC 101917 / NGR234).
  11146..11775   +  CDS            pVS1 StaA: stability protein from the Pseudomonas plasmid pVS1 (Heeb et al., 2000)
  12208..13276   +  CDS            pVS1 RepA (fragment): replication protein from the Pseudomonas plasmid pVS1 (Heeb et al., 2000)
  13342..13536   +  rep_origin     pVS1 oriV: origin of replication for the Pseudomonas plasmid pVS1 (Heeb et al., 2000)
  13739..13778   +  CDS            rop (fragment): Rop protein, which maintains plasmids at low copy number; rop
  13880..14020   +  misc_feature   bom: basis of mobility region from pBR322
  14206..14794   -  rep_origin     ori: high-copy-number ColE1/pMB1/pBR322/pUC origin of replication
  15038..15825   -  CDS            SmR (fragment): aminoglycoside adenylyltransferase (Murphy, 1985); aadA; confers resistance to spectinomycin and streptomycin
  15836..15892   -  CDS            GmR (fragment): gentamycin acetyltransferase; aacC1; confers resistance to gentamycin
  15982..28      +  CDS            int (fragment) (across the origin): INT2_ECOLX - Protein inferred from homology: Swiss-Prot protein existence level 3. Putative integrase believed to be involved in the insertion of antibiotic resistance genes into plasmids and transposons. From Escherichia coli.
