[The description below was written by a language model from this plasmid's Addgene catalogue record and pLannotate feature annotations shown in this document.]
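Description:
pJOG252 is a roughly 16 kb binary T-DNA vector for plant expression, built on the pVM_BGW-BpiI backbone and designed as a recipient plasmid for CRISPR-based transcriptional activation with a single guide RNA. Outside the T-DNA borders it carries a ColE1/pMB1-type origin with the pBR322 bom site for high-copy propagation in E. coli. It also carries the pVS1 oriV with the RepA and StaA functions, which normally support replication and stable maintenance in Agrobacterium. Bacterial selection relies on an aadA spectinomycin/streptomycin resistance gene in the backbone. In the unmodified recipient, a chloramphenicol resistance gene within the cloning cassette adds a second marker. Because that cassette also encodes the CcdB gyrase toxin, the empty vector has to be kept in a ccdB-tolerant strain.

Three units sit between the nopaline-type left and right border repeats. A nos promoter–nptII–nos terminator cassette provides kanamycin selection of transformed plant cells. A CaMV 35S promoter with the TMV Ω translational enhancer drives Streptococcus pyogenes Cas9 carrying the D10A and N863A substitutions, which the record describes as a dCas9. It is fused at its C-terminus to the C-terminal region of the TAL effector Hax3 (annotated by homology as an AvrBs3 fragment), which supplies the activation domain, and the unit ends with a CaMV polyadenylation signal. The third unit, according to the catalogue entry, is an Arabidopsis U6 promoter followed by a BpiI-flanked ccdB/CmR dummy and the sgRNA scaffold; the U6 promoter itself is not annotated in the feature table. BpiI is a type IIS enzyme, so replacing the dummy with a guide sequence allows counterselection against uncut vector. The finished plasmid targets the dCas9 activator to chosen plant promoters. Depositor comments point to functional data in a study of TALE-dependent gene activation.
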