Addgene plasmid #80584: pJOG252
Purpose: recipient plasmid [single activator]; p35S:Cas9 D10A/N863A-Hax3CT, nptII
Depositing lab: Johannes Stuttmann. Depositing organization: Martin-Luther-Universitaet Halle-Wittenberg, Faculty of Medicine. Publication: Generation of chromosomal deletions in dicotyledonous plants employing a user-friendly genome editing toolkit. Ordon J, Gantner J, Kemna J, Schwalgun L, Reschke M, Streubel J, Boch J, Stuttmann J. Plant J. 2016 Aug 31. doi: 10.1111/tpj.13319. PubMed 27579989.
Backbone
  Vector backbone: pVM_BGW-BpiI
  Backbone manufacturer: 6800
  Total vector size (bp): 16000
  Vector type: Plant Expression, CRISPR
Growth in bacteria
  Bacterial resistance: Chloramphenicol and Spectinomycin, 25 & 50 μg/mL
  Growth temperature: 37°C
  Growth strain: ccdB Survival
  Copy number: High Copy
Gene/Insert 1
  Gene/Insert name: pnos:nptII-tnos (alt name: Kanamycin resistance, plant selectable)
  Species: E. coli
  Insert size (bp): 1800
Gene/Insert 2
  Gene/Insert name: p35S:Cas9 D10A/N863A-Hax3(CT)-t35S (alt name: dCas9-AD(TAL) fusion)
  Species: Streptococcus pyogenes
  Insert size (bp): 5800
  Mutation: D10A
Gene/Insert 3
  Gene/Insert name: pAtU6-BpiI-ccdB_CmR-BpiI_sgRNA_scaffold (alt name: sgRNA+dummy)
  Insert size (bp): 1700
Terms and licenses: Academic/Nonprofit Terms; Industry Terms: Not Available to Industry
Depositor comments: Please note- Functional data on this plasmid can be found in the following publication: Dissection of TALE-dependent gene activation reveals that they induce transcription cooperatively and in both orientations. Streubel et al PLoS One. 2017 Mar 16;12(3):e0173580. PMID: 28301511
How to cite: pJOG252 was a gift from Johannes Stuttmann (Addgene plasmid # 80584 ; http://n2t.net/addgene:80584 ; RRID:Addgene_80584)
