>Addgene plasmid #80584 | pJOG252 | addgene partial sequence | sequence record 156250 | hDNMT3A-F 5'-ctgcagccttcaagtacttcgacacc-3'
GCGGTACACCTCTACAAAGGAGGTCCTGGACGCCACACTGATTCATCAGTCAATTACGGGGCTCTATGAA
ACAAGAATCGACCTCTCTCAGCTCGGTGGAGACAGCAGGGCTGACCCCAAGAAGAAGAGGAAGGTGGGTT
CGGGTGGCGGTAGTGGTGGCGGTGGAAGCATTGTTGCCCAGTTATCTCGCCCTGATCCGGCGTTGGCCGC
GTTGACCAACGACCACCTCGTCGCCTTGGCCTGCCTCGGCGGACGTCCTGCGCTGGATGCAGTGAAAAAG
GGATTGCCGCACGCGCCGGCCTTGATCAAAAGAACCAATCGCCGTATTCCCGAACGCACATCCCATCGCG
TTGCCGACCACGCGCAAGTGGTTCGCGTGCTGGGTTTTTTCCAGTGCCACTCCCACCCAGCGCAAGCATT
TGATGACGCCATGACGCAGTTCGGGATGAGCAGGCACGGGTTGTTACAGCTCTTTCGCAGAGTGGGCGTC
ACCGAACTCGAAGCCCGCAGTGGAACGCTCCCCCCAGCCTCGCAGCGTTGGGACCGTATCCTCCAGGCAT
CAGGGATGAAAAGGGCCAAACCGTCCCCTACTTCAACTCAAACGCCGGATCAGGCGTCTTTGCATGCATT
CGCCGATTCGCTGGAGCGTGACCTTGATGCGCCTAGCCCAATGCACGAGGGAGATCAGACGCGGGCAAGC
AGCCGTAAACGGTCCCGATCGGATCGTGCTGTCACCGGTCCCTCCGCACAGCAATCGTTCGAGGTGCGCG
TTCCCGAACAGCGCGATGCGTTGCATTTGCCCCTCCTCAGCTGGGGTGTAAAACGCCCGCGTACCAGGAT
CGGCGGCCTCCTGGATCCTGGTACGCCCATGGATGCCGACCTGGTAGCGTCCAGCACCGTGGTTTGGGAA
CAAGATGCGGACCCCTTCGCAGGGACAGCGG
