>Addgene plasmid #80584 | pJOG252 | addgene partial sequence | sequence record 156253 | CAT-R 5'-GCAACTGACTGAAATGCCTC-3'
TGCCATTGGGATATATCAACGGTGGTATATCCAGTGATTTTTTTCTCCATTTTAGCTTCCTTAGCTCCTG
AAAATCTCGATAACTCAAAAAATACGCCCGGTAGTGATCTTATTTCATTATGGTGAAAGTTGGAACCTCT
TACGTGCCGATCAACGTCTCAGAAGACTTCAATCACTACTTCGACTCTAGCTGTATATAAACTCAGCTTC
GTTTTCTTATCTAAGCGATGTGGGACTTTTGAAGATTGTTTTCAACTTAGCAAGAATTCAAGCTTGGAGG
TCAACATGGTGGAGCACGACACTCTGGTCTACTCCAAAAATGTCAAAGATACAGTCTCAGAAGATCAAAG
GGCTATTGAGACTTTTCAACAAAGGATAATTTCGGGAAACCTCCTCGGATTCCATTGCCCAGCTATCTGT
CACTTCATCGAAAGGACAGTAGAAAAGGAAGGTGGCTCCTACAAATGCCATCATTGCGATAAAGGAAAGG
CTATCATTCAAGATCTCTCTGCCGACAGTGGTCCCAAAGATGGACCCCCACCCACGAGGAGCATCGTGGA
AAAAGAAGAGGTTCCAACCACGTCTACAAAGCAAGTGGATTGATGTGACATCTCCACTGACGTAAGGGAT
GACGCACAATCCCACTATCCTTCGCAAGACCCTTCCTCTATATAAGGAAGTTCATTTCATTTGGAGAGGA
CACGCTCGAGTATAAGAGCTCATTTTTACAACAATTACCAACAACAACAAACAACAAACAACATTACAAT
TACATTTACAATTATCGATACAATGGCTCCTAAGAAGAAGCGGAAGGTTGGTGGCATGGACAAGAAGTAC
TCCATTGGGCTCGCTATCGGCACAAACAGCGTCGGCTGGGCCGTCATTACGGACGAGTACAAGGTGCCGA
GCAAAA
